>Addgene plasmid #47576 | pGEX-4T-1 3xHA-MEK1-DD | addgene partial sequence | sequence record 69708 | pGEX5
GCGTGGATCTATGTACCCATACGATGTTCCAGATTACGCTTACCCATACGATGTTCCAGATTACGCTTAC
CCATACGATGTTCCAGATTACGCTGGATCCATGCCCAAGAAGAAGCCGACGCCCATCCAGCTGAACCCGG
CCCCCGATGGCTCGGCGGTTAACGGGACCAGCTCGGCCGAGACCAACCTGGAGGCCTTGCAGAAGAAGCT
GGAGGAGCTGGAGCTTGACGAGCAGCAGCGGAAGCGGCTCGAGGCCTTTCTGACGCAGAAGCAGAAGGTG
GGGGAACTGAAGGATGATGACTTTGAGAAGATCAGCGAACTGGGAGCTGGCAACGGTGGAGTGGTCTTCA
AGGTCTCCCACAAGCCATCTGGCCTGGTTATGGCTAGAAAGCTGATCCACCTGGAGATCAAACCCGCAAT
CCGGAACCAGATCATCCGGGAGCTGCAGGTACTGCACGAGTGCAACTCCCCGTACATCGTGGGCTTCTAC
GGGGCCTTCTACAGCGACGGCGAGATCAGCATCTGCATGGAGCACATGGATGGTGGGTCCTTGGATCAAG
TTCTGAAGAAAGCTGGAAGAATTCCTGAGCAAATTTTAGGAAAAGTTAGCATTGCTGTGATAAAAGGCCT
GACCTATCTTCGGGAGAAGCACAAGATTATGCACAGAGATGTCAAGCCATCCAACATTCTAGTGAACTCA
CGTGGGGAGATCAAACTCTGTGATTTTGGGGTCAGCGGGCAGCTAATTGACGATATGGCCAACGATTTCG
TGGGCACGAGATCCTACATGTCGCCTGAGAGACTCCAGGGGACTCACTACTCTGTGCAGTCGGACATCTG
GAGCATGGGGCTCTCTCTGGTGGAGATGGCAGTTGGGAGATACCCCATTCCTCCTCCTGATGCCAAGGAG
CTGGAGCTACTGTTTGGATGCCATGTG
