[The description below was written by a language model from this plasmid's Addgene catalogue record.]
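Description:
pGEX-4T-1 3xHA-MEK1-DD is a bacterial expression plasmid built on the pGEX-4T-1 backbone and designed to produce constitutively active MEK1 as a GST- and 3xHA-tagged fusion protein in E. coli. The complete construct is listed at about 6.2 kb, with a roughly 1.2 kb insert. It is selected with ampicillin, is recorded as low copy, and is maintained in the BL21 expression strain. No feature table is provided, so the promoter and origin are not stated explicitly. pGEX-series vectors generally drive GST fusions from the IPTG-inducible tac promoter, carry lacI for repression, and, in the 4T series, include a thrombin cleavage site after GST.

The backbone was modified by inserting a 3xHA tag at the BamHI site, regenerating BamHI downstream of the tag and adding a unique HindIII site between BamHI and EcoRI. The modification note refers to "3xFlag" at one point, but the name, purpose and tag fields all indicate 3xHA. The mouse Map2k1 (MEK1) coding sequence was cloned between BamHI and SalI, both of which are preserved, giving an N-terminal GST-3xHA-MEK1 arrangement. The insert carries Ser218-to-Asp and Ser221-to-Asp substitutions as recorded. These are phosphomimetic changes at the activation-loop serines that make the kinase active without upstream Raf phosphorylation. Part of the plasmid derives from an earlier deposited plasmid.

GST allows glutathione-affinity purification of the recombinant kinase, and the HA epitopes support detection or capture. The associated publication describes a high-throughput assay for phosphoprotein-specific phosphatase activity in cell extracts. This suggests the active kinase serves as a reagent in that work, although the record does not spell out its exact role.
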