Addgene plasmid #47576: pGEX-4T-1 3xHA-MEK1-DD
Purpose: Bacterial expression plasmid for GST-3xHA-tagged constitutively active MEK1
Depositing lab: Kevin Janes. Depositing organization: University of Virginia. Publication: A high-throughput assay for phosphoprotein-specific phosphatase activity in cellular extracts. Bose AK, Janes KA. Mol Cell Proteomics. 2013 Mar;12(3):797-806. doi: 10.1074/mcp.O112.024059. Epub 2012 Dec 11. PubMed 23233447.
Backbone
  Vector backbone: pGEX-4T-1
  Backbone manufacturer: Amersham
  Backbone size w/o insert (bp): 5062
  Total vector size (bp): 6244
  Modifications to backbone: 3xHA tag inserted at BamHI site of pGEX-4T-1, regenerating the BamHI site downstream of 3xFlag, with a unique HindIII site added between the BamHI and EcoRI sites of pGEX-4T-1.
  Vector type: Bacterial Expression
Growth in bacteria
  Bacterial resistance: Ampicillin, 100 μg/mL
  Growth temperature: 37°C
  Growth strain: BL21
  Copy number: Low Copy
Gene/Insert
  Gene/Insert name: MEK1-DD (alt names: MAP2K1; MEK1)
  Species: M. musculus (mouse)
  Insert size (bp): 1182
  Mutation: Ser218 to Asp, Ser221 to Asp
  GenBank ID: NM_008927
  Entrez Gene: Map2k1 (a.k.a. MAPKK1, MEKK1, Mek1, Prkmk1)
  Tag / fusion protein: GST (N terminal on backbone); 3xHA (N terminal on backbone)
  Cloning method: Restriction Enzyme; 5′ cloning site BamHI (not destroyed); 3′ cloning site SalI (not destroyed)
  Sequencing primers: 5′ pGEX 5'; 3′ pGEX 3'
Resource information
  A portion of this plasmid was derived from a plasmid made by: Addgene plasmid #15268.
Terms and licenses: Academic/Nonprofit Terms; Industry Terms: Not Available to Industry
How to cite: pGEX-4T-1 3xHA-MEK1-DD was a gift from Kevin Janes (Addgene plasmid # 47576 ; http://n2t.net/addgene:47576 ; RRID:Addgene_47576)
